>Addgene plasmid #246250 | pCAGGS-mEGFP-Rab4a | addgene full sequence | sequence record 488613 | Addgene NGS Result
GTGCCACCTGGGTCGATCGACATTGATTATTGACTAGTTATTAATAGTAATCAATTACGGGGTCATTAGT
TCATAGCCCATATATGGAGTTCCGCGTTACATAACTTACGGTAAATGGCCCGCCTGGCTGACCGCCCAAC
GACCCCCGCCCATTGACGTCAATAATGACGTATGTTCCCATAGTAACGCCAATAGGGACTTTCCATTGAC
GTCAATGGGTGGAGTATTTACGGTAAACTGCCCACTTGGCAGTACATCAAGTGTATCATATGCCAAGTAC
GCCCCCTATTGACGTCAATGACGGTAAATGGCCCGCCTGGCATTATGCCCAGTACATGACCTTATGGGAC
TTTCCTACTTGGCAGTACATCTACGTATTAGTCATCGCTATTACCATGGTCGAGGTGAGCCCCACGTTCT
GCTTCACTCTCCCCATCTCCCCCCCCTCCCCACCCCCAATTTTGTATTTATTTATTTTTTAATTATTTTG
TGCAGCGATGGGGGCGGGGGGGGGGGGGGGCGCGCGCCAGGCGGGGCGGGGCGGGGCGAGGGGCGGGGCG
GGGCGAGGCGGAGAGGTGCGGCGGCAGCCAATCAGAGCGGCGCGCTCCGAAAGTTTCCTTTTATGGCGAG
GCGGCGGCGGCGGCGGCCCTATAAAAAGCGAAGCGCGCGGCGGGCGGGAGTCGCTGCGCGCTGCCTTCGC
CCCGTGCCCCGCTCCGCCGCCGCCTCGCGCCGCCCGCCCCGGCTCTGACTGACCGCGTTACTCCCACAGG
TGAGCGGGCGGGACGGCCCTTCTCCTCCGGGCTGTAATTAGCGCTTGGTTTAATGACGGCTTGTTTCTTT
TCTGTGGCTGCGTGAAAGCCTTGAGGGGCTCCGGGAGGGCCCTTTGTGCGGGGGGAGCGGCTCGGGGGGT
GCGTGCGTGTGTGTGTGCGTGGGGAGCGCCGCGTGCGGCTCCGCGCTGCCCGGCGGCTGTGAGCGCTGCG
GGCGCGGCGCGGGGCTTTGTGCGCTCCGCAGTGTGCGCGAGGGGAGCGCGGCCGGGGGCGGTGCCCCGCG
GTGCGGGGGGGGCTGCGAGGGGAACAAAGGCTGCGTGCGGGGTGTGTGCGTGGGGGGGTGAGCAGGGGGT
GTGGGCGCGTCGGTCGGGCTGCAACCCCCCCTGCACCCCCCTCCCCGAGTTGCTGAGCACGGCCCGGCTT
CGGGTGCGGGGCTCCGTACGGGGCGTGGCGCGGGGCTCGCCGTGCCGGGCGGGGGGTGGCGGCAGGTGGG
GGTGCCGGGCGGGGCGGGGCCGCCTCGGGCCGGGGAGGGCTCGGGGGAGGGGCGCGGCGGCCCCCGGAGC
GCCGGCGGCTGTCGAGGCGCGGCGAGCCGCAGCCATTGCCTTTTATGGTAATCGTGCGAGAGGGCGCAGG
GACTTCCTTTGTCCCAAATCTGTGCGGAGCCGAAATCTGGGAGGCGCCGCCGCACCCCCTCTAGCGGGCG
CGGGGCGAAGCGGTGCGGCGCCGGCAGGAAGGAAATGGGCGGGGAGGGCCTTCGTGCGTCGCCGCGCCGC
CGTCCCCTTCTCCCTCTCCAGCCTCGGGGCTGTCCGCGGGGGGACGGCTGCCTTCGGGGGGGACGGGGCA
GGGCGGGGTTCGGCTTCTGGCGTGTGACCGGCGGCTCTAGCTAGAGCCTCTGCTAACCATGTTCATGCCT
TCTTCTTTTTCCTACAGCTCCTGGGCAACGTGCTGGTTATTGTGCTGTCTCATCATTTTGGCAAAGAATT
CGCTAGCGCTACCGGTCGCCACCATGGTGAGCAAGGGCGAGGAGCTGTTCACCGGGGTGGTGCCCATCCT
GGTCGAGCTGGACGGCGACGTAAACGGCCACAAGTTCAGCGTGTCCGGCGAGGGCGAGGGCGATGCCACC
TACGGCAAGCTGACCCTGAAGTTCATCTGCACCACCGGCAAGCTGCCCGTGCCCTGGCCCACCCTCGTGA
CCACCCTGACCTACGGCGTGCAGTGCTTCAGCCGCTACCCCGACCACATGAAGCAGCACGACTTCTTCAA
GTCCGCCATGCCCGAAGGCTACGTCCAGGAGCGCACCATCTTCTTCAAGGACGACGGCAACTACAAGACC
CGCGCCGAGGTGAAGTTCGAGGGCGACACCCTGGTGAACCGCATCGAGCTGAAGGGCATCGACTTCAAGG
AGGACGGCAACATCCTGGGGCACAAGCTGGAGTACAACTACAACAGCCACAACGTCTATATCATGGCCGA
CAAGCAGAAGAACGGCATCAAGGTGAACTTCAAGATCCGCCACAACATCGAGGACGGCAGCGTGCAGCTC
GCCGACCACTACCAGCAGAACACCCCCATCGGCGACGGCCCCGTGCTGCTGCCCGACAACCACTACCTGA
GCACCCAGTCCAAGCTGAGCAAAGACCCCAACGAGAAGCGCGATCACATGGTCCTGCTGGAGTTCGTGAC
CGCCGCCGGGATCACTCTCGGCATGGACGAGCTGTACAAGTCCGGACTCAGATCTCGAGGGATGGCGCAG
ACCGCCATGTCCGAGACTTACGATTTCTTGTTTAAGTTCTTGGTCATTGGAAATGCGGGAACTGGCAAAT
CCTGCTTGCTCCATCAGTTCATTGAGAAGAAATTCAAAGATGACTCAAATCATACCATAGGAGTGGAATT
CGGCTCAAAGATAATAAATGTTGGTGGTAAATATGTGAAGTTACAGATATGGGACACGGCTGGACAGGAG
CGGTTCAGGTCTGTGACGAGAAGCTACTACAGAGGTGCGGCTGGGGCACTCCTCGTCTATGACATCACCA
GCCGAGAAACCTACAATGCGCTTACTAATTGGTTAACAGATGCCAGAATGCTGGCGAGCCAGAACATCGT
CATCATTCTCTGCGGGAACAAGAAGGACCTGGATGCCGACCGGGAAGTCACCTTCCTTGAAGCCTCCAGG
TTCGCACAAGAGAATGAGCTCATGTTCCTGGAAACCAGTGCACTGACTGGCGAGAACGTCGAAGAGGCTT
TCATGCAGTGCGCAAGGAAGATACTTAACAAAATTGAATCAGGTGAGCTGGACCCCGAGAGGATGGGCTC
TGGTATCCAGTATGGAGACGCCGCCTTGAGACAGCTACGGTCACCCCGACGTACACAGGCTCCAAGTGCA
CAGGAGTGTGGCTGCTAGGCGGCCGCGACTCTAGAGTCGACGGATCTTTTTCCCTCTGCCAAAAATTATG
GGGACATCATGAAGCCCCTTGAGCATCTGACTTCTGGCTAATAAAGGAAATTTATTTTCATTGCAATAGT
GTGTTGGAATTTTTTGTGTCTCTCACTCGGAAGGACATATGGGAGGGCAAATCATTTAAAACATCAGAAT
GAGTATTTGGTTTAGAGTTTGGCAACATATGCCCATATGCTGGCTGCCATGAACAAAGGTTGGCTATAAA
GAGGTCATCAGTATATGAAACAGCCCCCTGCTGTCCATTCCTTATTCCATAGAAAAGCCTTGACTTGAGG
TTAGATTTTTTTTATATTTTGTTTTGTGTTATTTTTTTCTTTAACATCCCTAAAATTTTCCTTACATGTT
TTACTAGCCAGATTTTTCCTCCTCTCCTGACTACTCCCAGTCATAGCTGTCCCTCTTCTCTTATGGAGAT
CCCTCGACCTGCAGCCCAAGCTTGGCGTAATCATGGTCATAGCTGTTTCCTGTGTGAAATTGTTATCCGC
TCACAATTCCACACAACATACGAGCCGGAAGCATAAAGTGTAAAGCCTGGGGTGCCTAATGAGTGAGCTA
ACTCACATTAATTGCGTTGCGCTCACTGCCCGCTTTCCAGTCGGGAAACCTGTCGTGCCAGCGGATCCGC
ATCTCAATTAGTCAGCAACCATAGTCCCGCCCCTAACTCCGCCCATCCCGCCCCTAACTCCGCCCAGTTC
CGCCCATTCTCCGCCCCATGGCTGACTAATTTTTTTTATTTATGCAGAGGCCGAGGCCGCCTCGGCCTCT
GAGCTATTCCAGAAGTAGTGAGGAGGCTTTTTTGGAGGCCTAGGCTTTTGCAAAAAGCTAACTTGTTTAT
TGCAGCTTATAATGGTTACAAATAAAGCAATAGCATCACAAATTTCACAAATAAAGCATTTTTTTCACTG
CATTCTAGTTGTGGTTTGTCCAAACTCATCAATGTATCTTATCATGTCTGGATCCGCTGCATTAATGAAT
CGGCCAACGCGCGGGGAGAGGCGGTTTGCGTATTGGGCGCTCTTCCGCTTCCTCGCTCACTGACTCGCTG
CGCTCGGTCGTTCGGCTGCGGCGAGCGGTATCAGCTCACTCAAAGGCGGTAATACGGTTATCCACAGAAT
CAGGGGATAACGCAGGAAAGAACATGTGAGCAAAAGGCCAGCAAAAGGCCAGGAACCGTAAAAAGGCCGC
GTTGCTGGCGTTTTTCCATAGGCTCCGCCCCCCTGACGAGCATCACAAAAATCGACGCTCAAGTCAGAGG
TGGCGAAACCCGACAGGACTATAAAGATACCAGGCGTTTCCCCCTGGAAGCTCCCTCGTGCGCTCTCCTG
TTCCGACCCTGCCGCTTACCGGATACCTGTCCGCCTTTCTCCCTTCGGGAAGCGTGGCGCTTTCTCATAG
CTCACGCTGTAGGTATCTCAGTTCGGTGTAGGTCGTTCGCTCCAAGCTGGGCTGTGTGCACGAACCCCCC
GTTCAGCCCGACCGCTGCGCCTTATCCGGTAACTATCGTCTTGAGTCCAACCCGGTAAGACACGACTTAT
CGCCACTGGCAGCAGCCACTGGTAACAGGATTAGCAGAGCGAGGTATGTAGGCGGTGCTACAGAGTTCTT
GAAGTGGTGGCCTAACTACGGCTACACTAGAAGAACAGTATTTGGTATCTGCGCTCTGCTGAAGCCAGTT
ACCTTCGGAAAAAGAGTTGGTAGCTCTTGATCCGGCAAACAAACCACCGCTGGTAGCGGTGGTTTTTTTG
TTTGCAAGCAGCAGATTACGCGCAGAAAAAAAGGATCTCAAGAAGATCCTTTGATCTTTTCTACGGGGTC
TGACGCTCAGTGGAACGAAAACTCACGTTAAGGGATTTTGGTCATGAGATTATCAAAAAGGATCTTCACC
TAGATCCTTTTAAATTAAAAATGAAGTTTTAAATCAATCTAAAGTATATATGAGTAAACTTGGTCTGACA
GTTACCAATGCTTAATCAGTGAGGCACCTATCTCAGCGATCTGTCTATTTCGTTCATCCATAGTTGCCTG
ACTCCCCGTCGTGTAGATAACTACGATACGGGAGGGCTTACCATCTGGCCCCAGTGCTGCAATGATACCG
CGAGACCCACGCTCACCGGCTCCAGATTTATCAGCAATAAACCAGCCAGCCGGAAGGGCCGAGCGCAGAA
GTGGTCCTGCAACTTTATCCGCCTCCATCCAGTCTATTAATTGTTGCCGGGAAGCTAGAGTAAGTAGTTC
GCCAGTTAATAGTTTGCGCAACGTTGTTGCCATTGCTACAGGCATCGTGGTGTCACGCTCGTCGTTTGGT
ATGGCTTCATTCAGCTCCGGTTCCCAACGATCAAGGCGAGTTACATGATCCCCCATGTTGTGCAAAAAAG
CGGTTAGCTCCTTCGGTCCTCCGATCGTTGTCAGAAGTAAGTTGGCCGCAGTGTTATCACTCATGGTTAT
GGCAGCACTGCATAATTCTCTTACTGTCATGCCATCCGTAAGATGCTTTTCTGTGACTGGTGAGTACTCA
ACCAAGTCATTCTGAGAATAGTGTATGCGGCGACCGAGTTGCTCTTGCCCGGCGTCAATACGGGATAATA
CCGCGCCACATAGCAGAACTTTAAAAGTGCTCATCATTGGAAAACGTTCTTCGGGGCGAAAACTCTCAAG
GATCTTACCGCTGTTGAGATCCAGTTCGATGTAACCCACTCGTGCACCCAACTGATCTTCAGCATCTTTT
ACTTTCACCAGCGTTTCTGGGTGAGCAAAAACAGGAAGGCAAAATGCCGCAAAAAAGGGAATAAGGGCGA
CACGGAAATGTTGAATACTCATACTCTTCCTTTTTCAATATTATTGAAGCATTTATCAGGGTTATTGTCT
CATGAGCGGATACATATTTGAATGTATTTAGAAAAATAAACAAATAGGGGTTCCGCGCACATTTCCCCGA
AAA
Features (pLannotate 1.2.2; 19 found; start..end, strand, type, name):
     19..398     +  enhancer       CMV enhancer: human cytomegalovirus immediate early enhancer
    400..676     +  promoter       chicken β-actin promoter: No description available
    677..1697    +  intron         chimeric intron: chimera between introns from chicken β-actin and rabbit β-globin
   1695..1751    +  CDS            HBB (fragment): HBB_LEPEU - Experimental evidence at protein level: Swiss-Prot protein existence level 1. Involved in oxygen transport from the lung to the various peripheral tissues. From Lepus europaeus (European hare).
   1774..2490    +  CDS            mEGFP: mEGFP is a basic (constitutively fluorescent) green fluorescent protein published in 2002, derived from Aequorea victoria. It has moderate acid sensitivity.
   2491..2509    +  misc_feature   MCS (fragment): multiple cloning site
   2512..3165    +  CDS            Rab4a: RAB4A_RAT - Also known as Rab4. Experimental evidence at protein level: Swiss-Prot protein existence level 1. Small GTPase which cycles between an active GTP-bound and an inactive GDP-bound state (By similarity). Involved in protein transport. Plays a role in vesicular traffic. Mediates VEGFR2 endosomal trafficking to enhance VEGFR2 signaling (By similarity). Acts as a regulator of platelet alpha-granule release during activation and aggregation of platelets (By similarity). From Rattus norvegicus (Rat).
   3260..3315    +  polyA_signal   β-globin poly(A) signal: rabbit β-globin polyadenylation signal (Gil and Proudfoot, 1987)
   3700..3716    -  protein_bind   lac operator: The lac repressor binds to the lac operator to inhibit transcription in E. coli. This inhibition can be relieved by adding lactose or isopropyl-β-D-thiogalactopyranoside (IPTG). lac repressor encoded by lacI
   3724..3754    -  promoter       lac promoter: promoter for the E. coli lac operon
   3769..3790    -  protein_bind   CAP binding site: CAP binding activates transcription in the presence of cAMP. E. coli catabolite activator protein
   3803..3842    -  CDS            lacI (fragment): lac repressor; lacI; The lac repressor binds to the lac operator to inhibit transcription in E. coli. This inhibition can be relieved by adding lactose or isopropyl-β-D-thiogalactopyranoside (IPTG).
   3849..3871    +  promoter       SV40 promoter (fragment): SV40 enhancer and early promoter
   3895..4030    +  rep_origin     SV40 ori: SV40 origin of replication
   4050..4184    +  polyA_signal   SV40 poly(A) signal: SV40 polyadenylation signal
   4186..4240    -  CDS            lacI (fragment): lac repressor; lacI; The lac repressor binds to the lac operator to inhibit transcription in E. coli. This inhibition can be relieved by adding lactose or isopropyl-β-D-thiogalactopyranoside (IPTG).
   4423..5011    -  rep_origin     ori: high-copy-number ColE1/pMB1/pBR322/pUC origin of replication
   5182..6042    -  CDS            AmpR: β-lactamase; bla; confers resistance to ampicillin, carbenicillin, and related antibiotics
   6043..6147    -  promoter       AmpR promoter: bla
