[The description below was written by a language model from this plasmid's Addgene catalogue record and pLannotate feature annotations shown in this document.]
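Description:
pCAGGS-mEGFP-Rab4a is a mammalian expression plasmid of about 6.2 kb, built on the pCAGGS backbone. It is propagated in E. coli through a high-copy ColE1/pUC-type origin and selected with ampicillin via the β-lactamase gene and its native promoter. The backbone also carries an SV40 origin of replication, which can support episomal amplification in cells that express SV40 large T antigen. Alongside it are an SV40 poly(A) signal and remnants of lac regulatory elements (lac promoter, operator, CAP site and short lacI fragments), which appear to be leftovers from vector construction and have no role in expressing the insert.

The payload is a single fusion open reading frame driven by the CAG promoter, which is annotated here as the CMV immediate-early enhancer, the chicken β-actin promoter and the chimeric chicken β-actin/rabbit β-globin intron. This combination gives strong constitutive expression in a wide range of mammalian cell types, including neurons. Monomeric EGFP sits at the N-terminus and is joined through a short linker derived from a multiple cloning site to rat Rab4a, a small GTPase that cycles between GTP- and GDP-bound states and regulates vesicular and endosomal trafficking. Tagging at the N-terminus leaves the Rab C-terminus free, which is normally required for prenylation and membrane association. Transcripts end at the rabbit β-globin polyadenylation signal.

The record gives the purpose as "Rab4 sensor donor". This implies that mEGFP-Rab4a is the fluorescence donor half of a FRET-type Rab4 activity sensor, paired with an acceptor component that this record does not describe. The associated study concerns Rab GTPase signalling in AMPA receptor trafficking and dendritic spine enlargement during long-term potentiation.
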