Addgene plasmid #246250: pCAGGS-mEGFP-Rab4a
Purpose: Rab4 sensor donor
Depositing lab: Ryohei Yasuda. Depositing organization: Max Planck Florida Institute. Publication: Rab10 inactivation promotes AMPAR trafficking and spine enlargement during long-term potentiation. Wang J, Nishiyama J, Parra-Bueno P, Okaz E, Oz G, Liu X, Watabe T, Suponitsky-Kroyter I, McGraw TE, Szatmari EM, Yasuda R. Elife. 2025 Sep 23;13:RP103879. doi: 10.7554/eLife.103879. PubMed 40986440.
Backbone
  Vector backbone: pCAGGS
  Backbone size w/o insert (bp): 4666
  Vector type: Mammalian Expression
Growth in bacteria
  Bacterial resistance: Ampicillin, 100 μg/mL
  Growth temperature: 37°C
  Growth strain: DH5alpha
  Copy number: High Copy
Gene/Insert
  Gene/Insert name: mEGFP-Rab4a
  Species: R. norvegicus (rat)
  Insert size (bp): 1497
  Entrez Gene: Rab4a (a.k.a. Rab4)
  Promoter: CAG
  Cloning method: Restriction Enzyme; 5′ cloning site Unknown (unknown if destroyed)
Terms and licenses: Academic/Nonprofit Terms; Industry Terms: Not Available to Industry
How to cite: pCAGGS-mEGFP-Rab4a was a gift from Ryohei Yasuda (Addgene plasmid # 246250 ; http://n2t.net/addgene:246250 ; RRID:Addgene_246250)
